Addgene plasmid #8330: pBABE-puro SHP2 D61A
Depositing lab: Ben Neel. Depositing organization: Beth Israel Deaconess Medical Center. Publication: Receptor-specific regulation of phosphatidylinositol 3'-kinase activation by the protein tyrosine phosphatase Shp2. Zhang SQ, Tsiaras WG, Araki T, Wen G, Minichiello L, Klein R, Neel BG. Mol Cell Biol 2002 Jun;22(12):4062-72. 10.1128/MCB.22.12.4062-4072.2002 PubMed 12024020.
Backbone
  Vector backbone: pBABE-puro
  Backbone size w/o insert (bp): 5169
  Vector type: Mammalian Expression, Retroviral
  Selectable markers: Puromycin
Growth in bacteria
  Bacterial resistance: Ampicillin, 100 μg/mL
  Growth temperature: 37°C
  Growth strain: DH5alpha
  Copy number: High Copy
Gene/Insert
  Gene/Insert name: SHP2 (alt names: SH-PTP2; PTPN11)
  Species: H. sapiens (human)
  Insert size (bp): 2276
  Mutation: D61A (activated mutant)
  GenBank ID: L03535
  Entrez Gene: PTPN11 (a.k.a. BPTP3, CFC, JMML, METCDS, NS1, PTP-1D, PTP2C, SH-PTP2, SH-PTP3, SHP2)
  Cloning method: Restriction Enzyme; 5′ cloning site EcoRI (not destroyed); 3′ cloning site EcoRI (not destroyed)
  Sequencing primers: 5′ pBABE 5'
Terms and licenses: Academic/Nonprofit Terms; Industry Terms: Not Available to Industry
How to cite: pBABE-puro SHP2 D61A was a gift from Ben Neel (Addgene plasmid # 8330 ; http://n2t.net/addgene:8330 ; RRID:Addgene_8330)
