[The description below was written by a language model from this plasmid's Addgene catalogue record.]
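Description:
pBABE-puro SHP2 D61A is a retroviral mammalian expression plasmid built on the pBABE-puro backbone (about 5.2 kb without insert). It is maintained in E. coli as a high-copy plasmid under ampicillin selection, and it carries a puromycin resistance marker for selecting transduced or transfected mammalian cells. No feature table is provided, so the individual regulatory elements are not listed. In the standard pBABE-puro design, the cloned gene sits between Moloney murine leukemia virus-derived long terminal repeats and is transcribed from the 5′ LTR. A packaging signal allows the transcript to be encapsidated in a packaging cell line, and the puromycin resistance gene is driven by a separate internal promoter. The resulting replication-defective virus integrates into dividing target cells, giving stable expression.

The payload is a roughly 2.3 kb human SHP2 (PTPN11, also called SH-PTP2) cDNA inserted at an EcoRI site that is retained on both sides, so insert orientation cannot be inferred from the cloning sites alone. SHP2 is a non-receptor protein tyrosine phosphatase with two SH2 domains. The insert carries the D61A substitution, which the record annotates as an activated mutant; residue 61 lies in the N-terminal SH2 domain, which normally holds the catalytic domain in an autoinhibited state. No epitope tags or reporters are recorded. The associated publication concerns receptor-specific regulation of PI 3-kinase activation by Shp2, which suggests the construct is used to stably express hyperactive SHP2 in cultured cells and examine its effects on growth factor receptor signaling.
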