>Addgene plasmid #8330 | pBABE-puro SHP2 D61A | addgene partial sequence | sequence record 16939 | 8330 with pbabe5
CACCCCAAATNATNCACTNGGTNGTNGGAGAGCAGAAAAACCTNACTNGTTCGACAAGAGGAGTTCGAAC
GGCAGTTNNNTCGGCAAGGCCTAGTAAAAGTAACCCTGGAGACTTCACACTTNTCCGTTAGAAGAAATGG
AGCTGTCACCCACATCAAGATTCAGAACACTGGTGCTTACTATGACCTGTATGGAGGGGAGAAATTTGCC
ACTTTGGCTGAGTTGGTCCAGTATTACATGGAACATCACGGGCAATTAAAAGAGAAGAATGGAGATGTCA
TTGAGCTTAAATATCCTCTGAACTGTGCAGATCCTACCTCTGAAAGGTGGTTTCATGGACATCTCTCTGG
GAAAGAAGCAGAGAAATTATTAACTGAAAAAGGAAAACATGGTAGTTTTCTTGTACGAGAGAGCCAGAGC
CACCCTGGAGATTTTGTTCTTTCTGTGCGCACTGGTGATGACAAAGGGGAGAGCAATGACGGCAAGTCTA
AAGTGACCCATGTTATGATTCGCTGTCAGGAACTGAAATACGACGTTGGTGGAGGAGAACGGTTTGATTC
TTTGACAGATCTTGTGGAACATTATAAGAAGAATCCTATGGTGGAAACATTGGGTACAGTACTACAACTC
AAGCAGCCCCTTAACACGACTCGTATAAATGCTGCTGAAATAGAAAGCAGAGTTCGAGAACTAAGCAAAT
TAGCTGAGACCACAGATAAAGTCA
